Addgene plasmid #92376: pTRE/SP S245X with 5'UTR
Purpose: Inducible expression of S245X spastin M1 and M87 in mammalian cells
Depositing lab: Peter Baas. Depositing organization: Drexel University. Publication: Studies on truncating mutations of SPAST associated with Hereditary Spastic Paraplegia indicate greater accumulation and toxicity of the M1 isoform of spastin. Solowska JM, Rao AN, Baas PW. Mol Biol Cell. 2017 May 11. pii: mbc.E17-01-0047. doi: 10.1091/mbc.E17-01-0047. PubMed 28495799.
Backbone
  Vector backbone: pTRE-Tight
  Backbone manufacturer: Clontech
  Backbone size w/o insert (bp): 2600
  Vector type: Mammalian Expression
Growth in bacteria
  Bacterial resistance: Ampicillin, 100 μg/mL
  Growth temperature: 37°C
  Growth strain: DH5alpha
  Copy number: Unknown
Gene/Insert
  Gene/Insert name: spastin (alt names: SPAST; NM 014946)
  Species: H. sapiens (human)
  Insert size (bp): 2123
  Mutation: S245X
  Entrez Gene: SPAST (a.k.a. ADPSP, FSP2, SPG4)
  Promoter: Tet-responsive P tight
  Cloning method: Restriction Enzyme; 5′ cloning site SmaI (destroyed during cloning); 3′ cloning site BamHI (destroyed during cloning)
Terms and licenses: Academic/Nonprofit Terms; Industry Terms: Not Available to Industry
Depositor comments: To detect spastin use an anti-spastin antibody.
How to cite: pTRE/SP S245X with 5'UTR was a gift from Peter Baas (Addgene plasmid # 92376 ; http://n2t.net/addgene:92376 ; RRID:Addgene_92376)
