[The description below was written by a language model from this plasmid's Addgene catalogue record and pLannotate feature annotations shown in this document.]
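Description:
pTRE/SP S245X with 5'UTR is a mammalian expression plasmid built on the pTRE-Tight backbone for tetracycline-regulated expression of a truncating mutant of human spastin (SPAST). It is propagated in E. coli through a high-copy ColE1/pUC-type origin and selected with ampicillin via the β-lactamase gene and its native promoter. The feature table shows no mammalian selection marker, and the plasmid does not encode a Tet transactivator. Induction therefore depends on a tTA or rtTA protein supplied separately, for example from a co-transfected plasmid or a Tet-system cell line.

The payload sits downstream of the tight TRE promoter, which consists of seven tet operator repeats fused to a minimal CMV promoter, giving low basal activity and strong transactivator-dependent transcription. A stretch of a little over 200 bp lies between the residual cloning-site fragment and the annotated SPAST coding region, consistent with the 5'UTR named in the construct. Including this leader is presumably what allows both spastin isoforms to be produced, M1 from the first start codon and M87 from the downstream one, as the stated purpose indicates. The S245X mutation introduces a premature stop codon, so both products should be C-terminally truncated even though the annotation spans the full-length SPAST sequence. Transcripts end at an SV40 polyadenylation signal, preceded by a short SV40 large T antigen fragment that is part of that viral cassette. No epitope tag or reporter is annotated, and the depositor notes that detection relies on an anti-spastin antibody. The associated work concerns truncating SPAST mutations in hereditary spastic paraplegia, comparing the accumulation and toxicity of the M1 and M87 isoforms.
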