Features (pLannotate 1.2.2; 8 found; start..end, strand, type, name):
      1..315     +  promoter       tight TRE promoter: Tet-responsive promoter PTight, consisting of seven tet operator sequences followed by the minimal CMV promoter
    320..339     +  misc_feature   MCS (fragment): pUC18/19 multiple cloning site
    574..2421    +  CDS            SPAST: SPAST_HUMAN - Also known as ADPSP, FSP2, KIAA1083 From Homo sapiens (Human).
   2545..2628    +  CDS            large T antigen (fragment): large T antigen from SV40 (simian virus 40)
   2651..2732    +  polyA_signal   SV40 poly(A) signal: SV40 polyadenylation signal
   2914..3502    -  rep_origin     ori: high-copy-number ColE1/pMB1/pBR322/pUC origin of replication
   3673..4533    -  CDS            AmpR: β-lactamase; bla; confers resistance to ampicillin, carbenicillin, and related antibiotics
   4534..4638    -  promoter       AmpR promoter: bla
>Addgene plasmid #92376 | pTRE/SP S245X with 5'UTR | addgene full sequence | sequence record 181063 | Addgene NGS Result
GAGTTTACTCCCTATCAGTGATAGAGAACGTATGTCGAGTTTACTCCCTATCAGTGATAGAGAACGATGT
CGAGTTTACTCCCTATCAGTGATAGAGAACGTATGTCGAGTTTACTCCCTATCAGTGATAGAGAACGTAT
GTCGAGTTTACTCCCTATCAGTGATAGAGAACGTATGTCGAGTTTATCCCTATCAGTGATAGAGAACGTA
TGTCGAGTTTACTCCCTATCAGTGATAGAGAACGTATGTCGAGGTAGGCGTGTACGGTGGGAGGCCTATA
TAAGCAGAGCTCGTTTAGTGAACCGTCAGATCGCCTGGAGAATTCGAGCTCGGTACCCGACCCACGCGTC
CGGGCCCGAGCCACCGACTGCAGGAGGAGAAGGGGTTGTGCTCCTGGCCGAGGAAGGAGAAAGGGGCGGG
GCCGGCGGGCAGCGTGCGGCAGTGCGGAGCTCCTGAGACCGGCGGGCACACGGGGGTCTGTGGCCCCCGC
CGTAGCAGTGGCTGCCGCCGTCGCTTGGTTCCCGTCGGTCTGCGGGAGGCGGGTTATGGCGGCGGCGGCA
GTGAGAGCTGTGAATGAATTCTCCGGGTGGACGAGGGAAGAAGAAAGGCTCCGGCGGCGCCAGCAACCCG
GTGCCTCCCAGGCCTCCGCCCCCTTGCCTGGCCCCCGCCCCTCCCGCCGCCGGGCCGGCCCCTCCGCCCG
AGTCGCCGCATAAGCGGAACCTGTACTATTTCTCCTACCCGCTGTTTGTAGGCTTCGCGCTGCTGCGTTT
GGTCGCCTTCCACCTGGGGCTCCTCTTCGTGTGGCTCTGCCAGCGCTTCTCCCGCGCCCTCATGGCAGCC
AAGAGGAGCTCCGGGGCCGCGCCAGCACCTGCCTCGGCCTCGGCCCCGGCGCCGGTGCCGGGCGGCGAGG
CCGAGCGCGTCCGAGTCTTCCACAAACAGGCCTTCGAGTACATCTCCATTGCCCTGCGCATCGATGAGGA
TGAGAAAGCAGGACAGAAGGAGCAAGCTGTGGAATGGTATAAGAAAGGTATTGAAGAACTGGAAAAAGGA
ATAGCTGTTATAGTTACAGGACAAGGTGAACAGTGTGAAAGAGCTAGACGCCTTCAAGCTAAAATGATGA
CTAATTTGGTTATGGCCAAGGACCGCTTACAACTTCTAGAGAAGATGCAACCAGTTTTGCCATTTTCCAA
GTCACAAACGGACGTCTATAATGACAGTACTAACTTGGCATGCCGCAATGGACATCTCCAGTCAGAAAGT
GGAGCTGTTCCAAAAAGAAAAGACCCCTTAACACACACTAGTAATTGACTGCCTCGTTCAAAAACAGTTA
TGAAAACTGGATCTGCAGGCCTTTCAGGCCACCATAGAGCACCTAGTTACAGTGGTTTATCCATGGTTTC
TGGAGTGAAACAGGGATCTGGTCCTGCTCCTACCACTCATAAGGGTACTCCGAAAACAAATAGGACAAAT
AAACCTTCTACCCCTACAACTGCTACTCGTAAGAAAAAAGACTTGAAGAATTTTAGGAATGTGGACAGCA
ACCTTGCTAACCTTATAATGAATGAAATTGTGGACAATGGAACAGCTGTTAAATTTGATGATATAGCTGG
TCAAGACTTGGCAAAACAAGCATTGCAAGAAATTGTTATTCTTCCTTCTCTGAGGCCTGAGTTGTTCACA
GGGCTTAGAGCTCCTGCCAGAGGGCTGTTACTCTTTGGTCCACCTGGGAATGGGAAGACAATGCTGGCTA
AAGCAGTAGCTGCAGAATCGAATGCAACCTTCTTTAATATAAGTGCTGCAAGTTTAACTTCAAAATACGT
GGGAGAAGGAGAGAAATTGGTGAGGGCTCTTTTTGCTGTGGCTCGAGAACTTCAACCTTCTATAATTTTT
ATAGATGAAGTTGATAGCCTTTTGTGTGAAAGAAGAGAAGGGGAGCACGATGCTAGTAGACGCCTAAAAA
CTGAATTTCTAATAGAATTTGATGGTGTACAGTCTGCTGGAGATGACAGAGTACTTGTAATGGGTGCAAC
TAATAGGCCACAAGAGCTTGATGAGGCTGTTCTCAGGCGTTTCATCAAACGGGTATATGTGTCTTTACCA
AATGAGGAGACAAGACTACTTTTGCTTAAAAATCTGTTATGTAAACAAGGAAGTCCATTGACCCAAAAAG
AACTAGCACAACTTGCTAGAATGACTGATGGATACTCAGGAAGTGACCTAACAGCTTTGGCAAAAGATGC
AGCACTGGGTCCTATCCGAGAACTAAAACCAGAACAGGTGAAGAATATGTCTGCCAGTGAGATGAGAAAT
ATTCGATTATCTGACTTCACTGAATCCTTGAAAAAAATAAAACGCAGCGTCAGCCCTCAAACTTTAGAAG
CGTACATACGTTGGAACAAGGACTTTGGAGATACCACTGTTTAAGGAAATACCTTTGTAAACCTGCAGAA
CATTTTACTTAAAAGAGGAAACACAAGATCCTCTAGTCAGCTGACGCGTGCTAGCGCGGCCGCATCGATA
AGCTTGTCGACGATATCTCTAGAGGATCATAATCAGCCATACCACATTTGTAGAGGTTTTACTTGCTTTA
AAAAACCTCCCACACCTCCCCCTGAACCTGAAACATAAAATGAATGCAATTGTTGTTGTTAACTTGTTTA
TTGCAGCTTATAATGGTTACAAATAAAGCAATAGCATCACAAATTTCACAAATAAAGCATTTTTTTCACT
GCCTCGAGCTTCCTCGCTCACTGACTCGCTGCGCTCGGTCGTTCGGCTGCGGCGAGCGGTATCAGCTCAC
TCAAAGGCGGTAATACGGTTATCCACAGAATCAGGGGATAACGCAGGAAAGAACATGTGAGCAAAAGGCC
AGCAAAAGGCCAGGAACCGTAAAAAGGCCGCGTTGCTGGCGTTTTTCCATAGGCTCCGCCCCCCTGACGA
GCATCACAAAAATCGACGCTCAAGTCAGAGGTGGCGAAACCCGACAGGACTATAAAGATACCAGGCGTTT
CCCCCTGGAAGCTCCCTCGTGCGCTCTCCTGTTCCGACCCTGCCGCTTACCGGATACCTGTCCGCCTTTC
TCCCTTCGGGAAGCGTGGCGCTTTCTCATAGCTCACGCTGTAGGTATCTCAGTTCGGTGTAGGTCGTTCG
CTCCAAGCTGGGCTGTGTGCACGAACCCCCCGTTCAGCCCGACCGCTGCGCCTTATCCGGTAACTATCGT
CTTGAGTCCAACCCGGTAAGACACGACTTATCGCCACTGGCAGCAGCCACTGGTAACAGGATTAGCAGAG
CGAGGTATGTAGGCGGTGCTACAGAGTTCTTGAAGTGGTGGCCTAACTACGGCTACACTAGAAGAACAGT
ATTTGGTATCTGCGCTCTGCTGAAGCCAGTTACCTTCGGAAAAAGAGTTGGTAGCTCTTGATCCGGCAAA
CAAACCACCGCTGGTAGCGGTGGTTTTTTTGTTTGCAAGCAGCAGATTACGCGCAGAAAAAAAGGATCTC
AAGAAGATCCTTTGATCTTTTCTACGGGGTCTGACGCTCAGTGGAACGAAAACTCACGTTAAGGGATTTT
GGTCATGAGATTATCAAAAAGGATCTTCACCTAGATCCTTTTAAATTAAAAATGAAGTTTTAAATCAATC
TAAAGTATATATGAGTAAACTTGGTCTGACAGTTACCAATGCTTAATCAGTGAGGCACCTATCTCAGCGA
TCTGTCTATTTCGTTCATCCATAGTTGCCTGACTCCCCGTCGTGTAGATAACTACGATACGGGAGGGCTT
ACCATCTGGCCCCAGTGCTGCAATGATACCGCGAGACCCACGCTCACCGGCTCCAGATTTATCAGCAATA
AACCAGCCAGCCGGAAGGGCCGAGCGCAGAAGTGGTCCTGCAACTTTATCCGCCTCCATCCAGTCTATTA
ATTGTTGCCGGGAAGCTAGAGTAAGTAGTTCGCCAGTTAATAGTTTGCGCAACGTTGTTGCCATTGCTAC
AGGCATCGTGGTGTCACGCTCGTCGTTTGGTATGGCTTCATTCAGCTCCGGTTCCCAACGATCAAGGCGA
GTTACATGATCCCCCATGTTGTGCAAAAAAGCGGTTAGCTCCTTCGGTCCTCCGATCGTTGTCAGAAGTA
AGTTGGCCGCAGTGTTATCACTCATGGTTATGGCAGCACTGCATAATTCTCTTACTGTCATGCCATCCGT
AAGATGCTTTTCTGTGACTGGTGAGTACTCAACCAAGTCATTCTGAGAATAGTGTATGCGGCGACCGAGT
TGCTCTTGCCCGGCGTCAACACGGGATAATACCGCGCCACATAGCAGAACTTTAAAAGTGCTCATCATTG
GAAAACGTTCTTCGGGGCGAAAACTCTCAAGGATCTTACCGCTGTTGAGATCCAGTTCGATGTAACCCAC
TCGTGCACCCAACTGATCTTCAGCATCTTTTACTTTCACCAGCGTTTCTGGGTGAGCAAAAACAGGAAGG
CAAAATGCCGCAAAAAAGGGAATAAGGGCGACACGGAAATGTTGAATACTCATACTCTTCCTTTTTCAAT
ATTATTGAAGCATTTATCAGGGTTATTGTCTCATGAGCGGATACATATTTGAATGTATTTAGAAAAATAA
ACAAATAGGGGTTCCGCGCACATTTCCCCGAAAAGTGCCACCTGACGTCTAAGAAACCATTATTATCATG
ACATTAACCTATAAAAATAGGCGTATCACGAGGCCCTTTCGTCTTCACTC
